>Addgene plasmid #54696 | mEos3.2-Lifeact-7 | addgene full sequence | sequence record 137746 | Addgene NGS result
ATATATGGAGTTCCGCGTTACATAACTTACGGTAAATGGCCCGCCTGGCTGACCGCCCAACGACCCCCGC
CCATTGACGTCAATAATGACGTATGTTCCCATAGTAACGCCAATAGGGACTTTCCATTGACGTCAATGGG
TGGAGTATTTACGGTAAACTGCCCACTTGGCAGTACATCAAGTGTATCATATGCCAAGTACGCCCCCTAT
TGACGTCAATGACGGTAAATGGCCCGCCTGGCATTATGCCCAGTACATGACCTTATGGGACTTTCCTACT
TGGCAGTACATCTACGTATTAGTCATCGCTATTACCATGGTGATGCGGTTTTGGCAGTACATCAATGGGC
GTGGATAGCGGTTTGACTCACGGGGATTTCCAAGTCTCCACCCCATTGACGTCAATGGGAGTTTGTTTTG
GCACCAAAATCAACGGGACTTTCCAAAATGTCGTAACAACTCCGCCCCATTGACGCAAATGGGCGGTAGG
CGTGTACGGTGGGAGGTCTATATAAGCAGAGCTGGTTTAGTGAACCGTCAGATCCGCTAGCGCCACCATG
GGCGTGGCCGACTTGATCAAGAAGTTCGAGTCCATCTCCAAGGAGGAGGGGGATCCACCGGTCGCCACCA
TGAGTGCGATTAAGCCAGACATGAAGATCAAACTCCGTATGGAAGGCAACGTAAACGGGCACCACTTTGT
GATCGACGGAGATGGTACAGGCAAGCCTTTTGAGGGAAAACAGAGTATGGATCTTGAAGTCAAAGAGGGC
GGACCTCTGCCTTTTGCCTTTGATATCCTGACCACTGCATTCCATTACGGCAACAGGGTATTCGCCAAAT
ATCCAGACAACATACAAGACTATTTTAAGCAGTCGTTTCCTAAGGGGTATTCGTGGGAACGAAGCTTGAC
TTTCGAAGACGGGGGCATTTGCAACGCCAGAAACGACATAACAATGGAAGGGGACACTTTCTATAATAAA
GTTCGATTTTATGGTACCAACTTTCCCGCCAATGGTCCAGTTATGCAGAAGAAGACGCTGAAATGGGAGC
CCTCCACTGAGAAAATGTATGTGCGTGATGGAGTGCTGACGGGTGATATTGAGATGGCTTTGTTGCTTGA
AGGAAATGCCCATTACCGATGTGACTTCAGAACTACTTACAAAGCTAAGGAGAAGGGTGTCAAGTTACCA
GGCGCCCACTTTGTGGACCACTGCATTGAGATTTTAAGCCATGACAAAGATTACAACAAGGTTAAGCTGT
ATGAGCATGCTGTTGCTCATTCTGGATTGCCTGACAATGCCAGACGATAAGCGGCCGCGACTCTAGATCA
TAATCAGCCATACCACATTTGTAGAGGTTTTACTTGCTTTAAAAAACCTCCCACACCTCCCCCTGAACCT
GAAACATAAAATGAATGCAATTGTTGTTGTTAACTTGTTTATTGCAGCTTATAATGGTTACAAATAAAGC
AATAGCATCACAAATTTCACAAATAAAGCATTTTTTTCACTGCATTCTAGTTGTGGTTTGTCCAAACTCA
TCAATGTATCTTAAGGCGTAAATTGTAAGCGTTAATATTTTGTTAAAATTCGCGTTAAATTTTTGTTAAA
TCAGCTCATTTTTTAACCAATAGGCCGAAATCGGCAAAATCCCTTATAAATCAAAAGAATAGACCGAGAT
AGGGT
[37 nt withheld, positions 1686-1722]
AAAGAACGTGGACTCCAACGTCAAAGG
[49 nt withheld, positions 1750-1798]
T
[91 nt withheld, positions 1800-1890]
G
[124 nt withheld, positions 1892-2015]
CAGGTGGCACTTTTCGGGGAAATGTGCGCGGAACCCCTATTTGTTTATTTTTCTAAATACATTCAAATAT
GTATCCGCTCATGAGACAATAACCCTGATAAATGCTTCAATAATATTGAAAAAGGAAGAGTCCTGAGGCG
GAAAGAACCAGCTGTGGAATGTGTGTCAGTTAGGGTGTGGAAAGTCCCCAGGCTCCCCAGCAGGCAGAAG
TATGCAAAGCATGCATCTCAATTAGTCAGCAACCAGGTGTGGAAAGTCCCCAGGCTCCCCAGCAGGCAGA
AGTATGCAAAGCATGCATCTCAATTAGTCAGCAACCATAGTCCCGCCCCTAACTCCGCCCATCCCGCCCC
TAACTCCGCCCAGTTCCGCCCATTCTCCGCCCCATGGCTGACTAATTTTTTTTATTTATGCAGAGGCCGA
GGCCGCCTCGGCCTCTGAGCTATTCCAGAAGTAGTGAGGAGGCTTTTTTGGAGGCCTAGGCTTTTGCAAA
GATCGATCAAGAGACAGGATGAGGATCGTTTCGCATGATTGAACAAGATGGATTGCACGCAGGTTCTCCG
GCCGCTTGGGTGGAGAGGCTATTCGGCTATGACTGGGCACAACAGACAATCGGCTGCTCTGATGCCGCCG
TGTTCCGGCTGTCAGCGCAGGGGCGCCCGGTTCTTTTTGTCAAGACCGACCTGTCCGGTGCCCTGAATGA
ACTGCAAGACGAGGCAGCGCGGCTATCGTGGCTGGCCACGACGGGCGTTCCTTGCGCAGCTGTGCTCGAC
GTTGTCACTGAAGCGGGAAGGGACTGGCTGCTATTGGGCGAAGTGCCGGGGCAGGATCTCCTGTCATCTC
ACCTTGCTCCTGCCGAGAAAGTATCCATCATGGCTGATGCAATGCGGCGGCTGCATACGCTTGATCCGGC
TACCTGCCCATTCGACCACCAAGCGAAACATCGCATCGAGCGAGCACGTACTCGGATGGAAGCCGGTCTT
GTCGATCAGGATGATCTGGACGAAGAGCATCAGGGGCTCGCGCCAGCCGAACTGTTCGCCAGGCTCAAGG
CGAGCATGCCCGACGGCGAGGATCTCGTCGTGACCCATGGCGATGCCTGCTTGCCGAATATCATGGTGGA
AAATGGCCGCTTTTCTGGATTCATCGACTGTGGCCGGCTGGGTGTGGCGGACCGCTATCAGGACATAGCG
TTGGCTACCCGTGATATTGCTGAAGAGCTTGGCGGCGAATGGGCTGACCGCTTCCTCGTGCTTTACGGTA
TCGCCGCTCCCGATTCGCAGCGCATCGCCTTCTATCGCCTTCTTGACGAGTTCTTCTGAGCGGGACTCTG
GGGTTCGAAATGACCGACCAAGCGACGCCCAACCTGCCATCACGAGATTTCGATTCCACCGCCGCCTTCT
ATGAAAGGTTGGGCTTCGGAATCGTTTTCCGGGACGCCGGCTGGATGATCCTCCAGCGCGGGGATCTCAT
GCTGGAGTTCTTCGCCCACCCTAGGGGGAGGCTAACTGAAACACGGAAGGAGACAATACCGGAAGGAACC
CGCGCTATGACGGCAATAAAAAGACAGAATAAAACGCACGGTGTTGGGTCGTTTGTTCATAAACGCGGGG
TTCGGTCCCAGGGCTGGCACTCTGTCGATACCCCACCGAGACCCCATTGGGGCCAATACGCCCGCGTTTC
TTCCTTTTCCCCACCCCACCCCCCAAGTTCGGGTGAAGGCCCAGGGCTCGCAGCCAACGTCGGGGCGGCA
GGCCCTGCCATAGCCTCAGGTTACTCATATATACTTTAGATTGATTTAAAACTTCATTTTTAATTTAAAA
GGATCTAGGTGAAGATCCTTTTTGATAATCTCATGACCAAAATCCCTTAACGTGAGTTTTCGTTCCACTG
AGCGTCAGACCCCGTAGAAAAGATCAAAGGATCTTCTTGAGATCCTTTTTTTCTGCGCGTAATCTGCTGC
TTGCAAACAAAAAAACCACCGCTACCAGCGGTGGTTTGTTTGCCGGATCAAGAGCTACCAACTCTTTTTC
CGAAGGTAACTGGCTTCAGCAGAGCGCAGATACCAAATACTGTTCTTCTAGTGTAGCCGTAGTTAGGCCA
CCACTTCAAGAACTCTGTAGCACCGCCTACATACCTCGCTCTGCTAATCCTGTTACCAGTGGCTGCTGCC
AGTGGCGATAAGTCGTGTCTTACCGGGTTGGACTCAAGACGATAGTTACCGGATAAGGCGCAGCGGTCGG
GCTGAACGGGGGGTTCGTGCACACAGCCCAGCTTGGAGCGAACGACCTACACCGAACTGAGATACCTACA
GCGTGAGCTATGAGAAAGCGCCACGCTTCCCGAAGGGAGAAAGGCGGACAGGTATCCGGTAAGCGGCAGG
GTCGGAACAGGAGAGCGCACGAGGGAGCTTCCAGGGGGAAACGCCTGGTATCTTTATAGTCCTGTCGGGT
TTCGCCACCTCTGACTTGAGCGTCGATTTTTGTGATGCTCGTCAGGGGGGCGGAGCCTATGGAAAAACGC
CAGCAACGCGGCCTTTTTACGGTTCCTGGCCTTTTGCTGGCCTTTTGCTCACATGTTCTTTCCTGCGTTA
TCCCCTGATTCTGTGGATAACCGTATTACCGCCATGCATTAGTTATTAATAGTAATCAATTACGGGGTCA
TTAGTTCATAGCCC
Features (pLannotate 1.2.2; 14 found; start..end, strand, type, name):
     16..319     +  enhancer       CMV enhancer: human cytomegalovirus immediate early enhancer
    320..523     +  promoter       CMV promoter: human cytomegalovirus (CMV) immediate early promoter
    630..1310    +  CDS            mEos3.2: improved monomeric variant of green-to-red photoswitchable fluorescent protein EosFP (Zhang et al., 2012)
   1326..1409    +  CDS            large T antigen (fragment): large T antigen from SV40 (simian virus 40)
   1432..1553    +  polyA_signal   SV40 poly(A) signal: SV40 polyadenylation signal
   1587..2015    -  rep_origin     f1 ori (sequence partly withheld): f1 bacteriophage origin of replication; arrow indicates direction of (+) strand synthesis
   2042..2146    +  promoter       AmpR promoter: bla
   2148..2505    +  promoter       SV40 promoter: SV40 enhancer and early promoter
   2540..3334    +  CDS            NeoR/KanR: aminoglycoside phosphotransferase from Tn5; aph(3')-II (or nptII); confers resistance to neomycin, kanamycin, and G418 (Geneticin®)
   3355..3507    +  CDS            ble (fragment): BLE_KLEPN - Experimental evidence at protein level: Swiss-Prot protein existence level 1. Binding protein with a strong affinity to the bleomycin family of antibiotics. Binds to CL990; an antimitotic-antibiotic compound. From Klebsiella pneumoniae.
   3566..3613    +  polyA_signal   HSV TK poly(A) signal: herpes simplex virus thymidine kinase polyadenylation signal (Cole and Stacy, 1985)
   3704..3720    -  polyA_signal   bGH poly(A) signal (fragment): bovine growth hormone polyadenylation signal
   3942..4530    +  rep_origin     ori: high-copy-number ColE1/pMB1/pBR322/pUC origin of replication
   4645..4689    +  enhancer       CMV enhancer (fragment): human cytomegalovirus immediate early enhancer
