[The description below was written by a language model from this plasmid's Addgene catalogue record and pLannotate feature annotations shown in this document.]
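Description:
mEos3.2-Lifeact-7 is a mammalian expression plasmid that produces a fusion of the short F-actin-binding peptide Lifeact with the photoconvertible fluorescent protein mEos3.2, used to label the actin cytoskeleton in living cells. The sequenced record is about 4.7 kb. Its layout matches the familiar N1/C1-style fluorescent protein vectors: a human cytomegalovirus immediate early enhancer and promoter drive the fusion reading frame, which is terminated by an SV40 polyadenylation signal. The feature table annotates only the mEos3.2 coding sequence. Lifeact itself is not called, which is unsurprising for so small a peptide. The gap of roughly 100 bp between the CMV promoter and the start of mEos3.2, together with the insert name Lifeact-mEos3.2, suggests that Lifeact lies upstream with mEos3.2 at its C terminus. The "7" in the name probably refers to linker length, but the record does not say so.

Propagation in E. coli relies on a high-copy ColE1/pUC-type origin, and an f1 origin is also present. A single NeoR/KanR (Tn5 aminoglycoside phosphotransferase) cassette serves both hosts. A bacterial bla-type promoter provides kanamycin resistance in bacteria, and the SV40 enhancer/early promoter with an HSV TK poly(A) signal allows G418 selection of stable mammalian transfectants. The short large T antigen, ble and bGH poly(A) fragments are probably residual backbone sequence or annotation artefacts rather than functional elements.

mEos3.2 is an improved monomeric EosFP variant that switches from green to red emission. The record lists excitation/emission of 507/516 nm for the green form and 572/580 nm for the red form. This makes the construct suited to actin localization imaging, photoconversion-based tracking and single-molecule localization microscopy.
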