Addgene plasmid #54696: mEos3.2-Lifeact-7
Purpose: Localization: Actin, Excitation: 507 / 572, Emission: 516 / 580
Depositing lab: Michael Davidson. Depositing organization: Florida State University, Tallahassee.
Backbone
  Vector backbone: mEos3.2-Lifeact
  Backbone size w/o insert (bp): 4800
  Vector type: Mammalian Expression
  Selectable markers: Neomycin (select with G418)
  Backbone size (bp): 4800
  Tag / fusion protein: mEos3.2-Lifeact (C terminal on backbone)
Growth in bacteria
  Bacterial resistance: Kanamycin, 50 μg/mL
  Growth temperature: 37°C
  Growth strain: DH5alpha
  Copy number: High Copy
Gene/Insert
  Gene/Insert name: Lifeact-mEos3.2
  Tag / fusion protein: mEos3.2-Lifeact (C terminal on backbone)
Terms and licenses: Academic/Nonprofit Terms; Industry Terms
Depositor comments: . Excitation = 507 / 572; Emission = 516 / 580
How to cite: mEos3.2-Lifeact-7 was a gift from Michael Davidson (Addgene plasmid # 54696 ; http://n2t.net/addgene:54696 ; RRID:Addgene_54696)
