>Addgene plasmid #54696 | mEos3.2-Lifeact-7 | addgene partial sequence | sequence record 90595 | CMV-F 5'-CGCAAATGGGCGGTAGGCGTG-3'
GTGAACCGTCAGATCCGCTAGCGCCACCATGGGCGTGGCCGACTTGATCAAGAAGTTCGAGTCCATCTCC
AAGGAGGAGGGGGATCCACCGGTCGCCACCATGAGTGCGATTAAGCCAGACATGAAGATCAAACTCCGTA
TGGAAGGCAACGTAAACGGGCACCACTTTGTGATCGACGGAGATGGTACAGGCAAGCCTTTTGAGGGAAA
ACAGAGTATGGATCTTGAAGTCAAAGAGGGCGGACCTCTGCCTTTTGCCTTTGATATCCTGACCACTGCA
TTCCATTACGGCAACAGGGTATTCGCCAAATATCCAGACAACATACAAGACTATTTTAAGCAGTCGTTTC
CTAAGGGGTATTCGTGGGAACGAAGCTTGACTTTCGAAGACGGGGGCATTTGCAACGCCAGAAACGACAT
AACAATGGAAGGGGACACTTTCTATAATAAAGTTCGATTTTATGGTACCAACTTTCCCGCCAATGGTCCA
GTTATGCAGAAGAAGACGCTGAAATGGGAGCCCTCCACTGAGAAAATGTATGTGCGTGATGGAGTGCTGA
CGGGTGATATTGAGATGGCTTTGTTGCTTGAAGGAAATGCCCATTACCGATGTGACTTCAGAACTACTTA
CAAAGCTAAGGAGAAGGGTGTCAAGTTACCAGGCGCCCACTTTGTGGACCACTGCATTGAGATTTTAAGC
CATGACAAAGATTACAACAAGGTTAAGCTGTATGAGCATGCTGTTGCTCATTCTGGATTGCCTGACAATG
CCAGACGATAAGCGGCCGCGACTCTAGATCATAATCAGCCATACCACATTTGTAGAGGTT
